>Addgene plasmid #114605 | pTWIN1-His6-Ssp-Htt18-90(Q18C)-42Q-P70C | addgene full sequence | sequence record 222758 | Addgene NGS Result
GAGAAAGATTTTGAGATTTGGGCCATTAACGAGCAGACCATGAAACTGGAAAGCGCAAAAGTTAGCCGTG
TTTTTTGCACCGGTAAAAAACTGGTGTATATCCTGAAAACCCGTCTGGGTCGTACCATTAAAGCAACCGC
AAATCATCGTTTTCTGACCATTGATGGTTGGAAACGTCTGGATGAACTGAGCCTGAAAGAACATATTGCA
CTGCCTCGTAAACTGGAAAGTAGCAGCCTGCAACTGAGTCCGGAAATTGAAAAACTGAGCCAGAGCGATA
TCTATTGGGATAGCATTGTTAGCATTACCGAAACCGGTGTTGAAGAAGTTTTTGATCTGACCGTTCCGGG
TCCGCACAATTTTGTTGCAAATGATATTATCGTGCATAATTGCCAGCAGCAGCAACAACAGCAGCAACAG
CAACAGCAGCAGCAGCAGCAACAACAGCAGCAGCAACAGCAACAACAACAACAACAGCAGCAACAACAGC
AACAGCAGCAACAACAACAGCAACAGCAGCCTCCGCCTCCGCCACCTCCTCCTCCACCACCTCAGCTGCC
TCAGCCTCCTCCGCAGGCACAGCCTCTGCTGCCACAGCCTCAGCCATGCCCTCCACCGCCACCACCTCCG
CCTGGTCCAGCAGTTGCAGAAGAACCGCTGCATCGTCCGTAACTGCAGGAAGGGGATCCGGCTGCTAACA
AAGCCCGAAAGGAAGCTGAGTTGGCTGCTGCCACCGCTGAGCAATAACTAGCATAACCCCTTGGGGCCTC
TAAACGGGTCTTGAGGGGTTTTTTGCTGAAAGGAGGAACTATATCCGGATAACTACGTCAGGTGGCACTT
TTCGGGGAAATGTGCGCGGAACCCCTATTTGTTTATTTTTCTAAATACATTCAAATATGTATCCGCTCAT
GAGACAATAACCCTGATAAATGCTTCAATAATATTGAAAAAGGAAGAGTATGAGTATTCAACATTTCCGT
GTCGCCCTTATTCCCTTTTTTGCGGCATTTTGCCTTCCTGTTTTTGCTCACCCAGAAACGCTGGTGAAAG
TAAAAGATGCTGAAGATCAGTTGGGTGCACGAGTGGGTTACATCGAACTGGATCTCAACAGCGGTAAGAT
CCTTGAGAGTTTTCGCCCCGAAGAACGTTTCCCAATGATGAGCACTTTTAAAGTTCTGCTATGTGGCGCG
GTATTATCCCGTGTTGACGCCGGGCAAGAGCAACTCGGTCGCCGCATACACTATTCTCAGAATGACTTGG
TTGAGTACTCACCAGTCACAGAAAAGCATCTTACGGATGGCATGACAGTAAGAGAATTATGCAGTGCTGC
CATAACCATGAGTGATAACACTGCGGCCAACTTACTTCTGACAACGATCGGAGGACCGAAGGAGCTAACC
GCTTTTTTGCACAACATGGGGGATCATGTAACTCGCCTTGATCGTTGGGAACCGGAGCTGAATGAAGCCA
TACCAAACGACGAGCGTGACACCACGATGCCTGTAGCAATGGCAACAACGTTGCGCAAACTATTAACTGG
CGAACTACTTACTCTAGCTTCCCGGCAACAATTAATAGACTGGATGGAGGCGGATAAAGTTGCAGGACCA
CTTCTGCGCTCGGCCCTTCCGGCTGGCTGGTTTATTGCTGATAAATCTGGAGCCGGTGAGCGTGGGTCTC
GCGGTATCATTGCAGCACTGGGGCCAGATGGTAAGCCCTCCCGTATCGTAGTTATCTACACGACGGGGAG
TCAGGCAACTATGGATGAACGAAATAGACAGATCGCTGAGATAGGTGCCTCACTGATTAAGCATTGGTAA
CTGTCAGACCAAGTTTACTCATATATACTTTAGATTGATT
[38 nt withheld, positions 1861-1898]
A
[37 nt withheld, positions 1900-1936]
ATTTTGTTAAAATTCGCGTTAAATTTTTGTTAAATCAGCTCATTTTTTAACCAATAGGCCGAAATCGGCA
AAATCCCTTATAAATCAAAAGAATAGCCCGAGATAGGGT
[37 nt withheld, positions 2046-2082]
AAAGAACGTGGACTCCAACGTCAAAGG
[141 nt withheld, positions 2110-2250]
G
[125 nt withheld, positions 2252-2376]
AAAGGATCTAGGTGAAGATCCTTTTTGATAATCTCATGACCAAAATCCCTTAACGTGAGTTTTCGTTCCA
CTGAGCGTCAGACCCCGTAGAAAAGATCAAAGGATCTTCTTGAGATCCTTTTTTTCTGCGCGTAATCTGC
TGCTTGCAAACAAAAAAACCACCGCTACCAGCGGTGGTTTGTTTGCCGGATCAAGAGCTACCAACTCTTT
TTCCGAAGGTAACTGGCTTCAGCAGAGCGCAGATACCAAATACTGTCCTTCTAGTGTAGCCGTAGTTAGG
CCACCACTTCAAGAACTCTGTAGCACCGCCTACATACCTCGCTCTGCTAATCCTGTTACCAGTGGCTGCT
GCCAGTGGCGATAAGTCGTGTCTTACCGGGTTGGACTCAAGACGATAGTTACCGGATAAGGCGCAGCGGT
CGGGCTGAACGGGGGGTTCGTGCACACAGCCCAGCTTGGAGCGAACGACCTACACCGAACTGAGATACCT
ACAGCGTGAGCTATGAGAAAGCGCCACGCTTCCCGAAGGGAGAAAGGCGGACAGGTATCCGGTAAGCGGC
AGGGTCGGAACAGGAGAGCGCACGAGGGAGCTTCCAGGGGGAAACGCCTGGTATCTTTATAGTCCTGTCG
GGTTTCGCCACCTCTGACTTGAGCGTCGATTTTTGTGATGCTCGTCAGGGGGGCGGAGCCTATGGAAAAA
CGCCAGCAACGCGGCCTTTTTACGGTTCCTGGCCTTTTGCTGGCCTTTTGCTCACATGTTCTTTCCTGCG
TTATCCCCTGATTCTGTGGATAACCGTATTACCGCCTTTGAGTGAGCTGATACCGCTCGCCGCAGCCGAA
CGACCGAGCGCAGCGAGTCAGTGAGCGAGGAAGCTATGGTGCACTCTCAGTACAATCTGCTCTGATGCCG
CATAGTTAAGCCAGTATACACTCCGCTATCGCTACGTGACTGGGTCATGGCTGCGCCCCGACACCCGCCA
ACACCCGCTGACGCGCCCTGACGGGCTTGTCTGCTCCCGGCATCCGCTTACAGACAAGCTGTGACCGTCT
CCGGGAGCTGCATGTGTCAGAGGTTTTCACCGTCATCACCGAAACGCGCGAGGCAGCTGCGGTAAAGCTC
ATCAGCGTGGTCGTGCAGCGATTCACAGATGTCTGCCTGTTCATCCGCGTCCAGCTCGTTGAGTTTCTCC
AGAAGCGTTAATGTCTGGCTTCTGATAAAGCGGGCCATGTTAAGGGCGGTTTTTTCCTGTTTGGTCACTG
ATGCCTCCGTGTAAGGGGGATTTCTGTTCATGGGGGTAATGATACCGATGAAACGAGAGAGGATGCTCAC
GATACGGGTTACTGATGATGAACATGCCCGGTTACTGGAACGTTGTGAGGGTAAACAACTGGCGGTATGG
ATGCGGCGGGACCAGAGAAAAATCACTCAGGGTCAATGCCAGCCGAACGCCAGCAAGACGTAGCCCAGCG
CGTCGGCCGCCATGCCGGCGATAATGGCCTGCTTCTCGCCGAAACGTTTGGTGGCGGGACCAGTGACGAA
GGCTTGAGCGAGGGCGTGCAAGATTCCGAATACCGCAAGCGACAGGCCGATCATCGTCGCGCTCCAGCGA
AAGCGGTCCTCGCCGAAAATGACCCAGAGCGCTGCCGGCACCTGTCCTACGAGTTGCATGATAAAGAAGA
CAGTCATAAGTGCGGCGACGATAGTCATGCCCCGCGCCCACCGGAAGGAGCTGACTGGGTTGAAGGCTCT
CAAGGGCATCGGTCGAGATCCCGGTGCCTAATGAGTGAGCTAACTTACATTAATTGCGTTGCGCTCACTG
CCCGCTTTCCAGTCGGGAAACCTGTCGTGCCAGCTGCATTAATGAATCGGCCAACGCGCGGGGAGAGGCG
GTTTGCGTATTGGGCGCCAGGGTGGTTTTTCTTTTCACCAGTGAGACGGGCAACAGCTGATTGCCCTTCA
CCGCCTGGCCCTGAGAGAGTTGCAGCAAGCGGTCCACGCTGGTTTGCCCCAGCAGGCGAAAATCCTGTTT
GATGGTGGTTAACGGCGGGATATAACATGAGCTGTCTTCGGTATCGTCGTATCCCACTACCGAGATATCC
GCACCAACGCGCAGCCCGGACTCGGTAATGGCGCGCATTGCGCCCAGCGCCATCTGATCGTTGGCAACCA
GCATCGCAGTGGGAACGATGCCCTCATTCAGCATTTGCATGGTTTGTTGAAAACCGGACATGGCACTCCA
GTCGCCTTCCCGTTCCGCTATCGGCTGAATTTGATTGCGAGTGAGATATTTATGCCAGCCAGCCAGACGC
AGACGCGCCGAGACAGAACTTAATGGGCCCGCTAACAGCGCGATTTGCTGGTGACCCAATGCGACCAGAT
GCTCCACGCCCAGTCGCGTACCGTCTTCATGGGAGAAAATAATACTGTTGATGGGTGTCTGGTCAGAGAC
ATCAAGAAATAACGCCGGAACATTAGTGCAGGCAGCTTCCACAGCAATGGCATCCTGGTCATCCAGCGGA
TAGTTAATGATCAGCCCACTGACGCGTTGCGCGAGAAGATTGTGCACCGCCGCTTTACAGGCTTCGACGC
CGCTTCGTTCTACCATCGACACCACCACGCTGGCACCCAGTTGATCGGCGCGAGATTTAATCGCCGCGAC
AATTTGCGACGGCGCGTGCAGGGCCAGACTGGAGGTGGCAACGCCAATCAGCAACGACTGTTTGCCCGCC
AGTTGTTGTGCCACGCGGTTGGGAATGTAATTCAGCTCCGCCATCGCCGCTTCCACTTTTTCCCGCGTTT
TCGCAGAAACGTGGCTGGCCTGGTTCACCACGCGGGAAACGGTCTGATAAGAGACACCGGCATACTCTGC
GACATCGTATAACGTTACTGGTTTCACATTCACCACCCTGAATTGACTCTCTTCCGGGCGCTATCATGCC
ATACCGCGAAAGGTTTTGCGCCATTCGATGGTGTCCGGGATCTCGACGCTCTCCCTTATGCGACTCCTGC
ATTAGGAAGCAGCCCAGTAGTAGGTTGAGGCCGTTGAGCACCGCCGCCGCAAGGAATGGTGCATGCCGGC
ATGCCGCCCTTTCGTCTTCAAGAATTAATTCCCAATTCCCCAGGCATCAAATAAAACGAAAGGCTCAGTC
GAAAGACTGGGCCTTTCGTTTTATCTGTTGTTTGTCGGTGAACGCTCTCCTGAGTAGGACAAATCCGCCG
GGAGCGGATTTGAACGTTGCGAAGCAACGGCCCGGAGGGTGGCGGGCAGGACGCCCGCCATAAACTGCCA
GGAATTGGGGATCGGAATTAATTCCCGGTTTAAACCGGGGATCTCGATCCCGCGAAATTAATACGACTCA
CTATAGGGGAATTGTGAGCGGATAACAATTCCCCTCTAGAAATAATTTTGTTTAACTTTAAGAAGGAGAT
ATACATATGCATCATCATCATCACCATAGCGGTGCAATTAGCGGTGATAGCCTGATTAGCCTGGCAAGCA
CCGGTAAACGTGTTAGCATTAAAGATCTGCTGGAT
Features (pLannotate 1.2.2; 19 found; start..end, strand, type, name):
    691..740     +  CDS            SET1 (fragment): solubility-enhancement tag derived from T7 phage gene 10B
    748..795     +  terminator     T7 terminator: transcription terminator for bacteriophage T7 RNA polymerase
    855..959     +  promoter       AmpR promoter: bla
    960..1820    +  CDS            AmpR: β-lactamase; bla; confers resistance to ampicillin, carbenicillin, and related antibiotics
   1862..2375    -  rep_origin     M13 ori (sequence partly withheld): M13 bacteriophage origin of replication; arrow indicates direction of (+) strand synthesis
   2486..3074    +  rep_origin     ori: high-copy-number ColE1/pMB1/pBR322/pUC origin of replication
   3251..3341    -  misc_feature   bom (fragment): basis of mobility region from pBR322
   3443..3634    -  CDS            rop: Rop protein, which maintains plasmids at low copy number; rop
   3675..3785    +  CDS            mbeC (fragment): MBEC_ECOLX - Experimental evidence at protein level: Swiss-Prot protein existence level 1. Required for efficient mobilization of ColE1 plasmid and is thus essential to promote the specific transfer of the plasmid during conjugation. Probably functions by inducing DNA bending, helping the MbeA relaxase to melt the DNA around the nic site and cleave the phosphodiester bond. Binds specifically double-stranded DNA (dsDNA) containing the ColE1 oriT but does not recognize the inverted repeat (IR). From Escherichia coli.
   3820..4142    -  CDS            TcR (fragment): tetracycline efflux protein; tet; confers resistance to tetracycline
   4157..4178    -  protein_bind   CAP binding site: CAP binding activates transcription in the presence of cAMP. E. coli catabolite activator protein
   4191..5273    -  CDS            lacI: lac repressor; lacI; The lac repressor binds to the lac operator to inhibit transcription in E. coli. This inhibition can be relieved by adding lactose or isopropyl-β-D-thiogalactopyranoside (IPTG).
   5274..5351    -  promoter       lacI promoter: lacI
   5359..5452    -  CDS            TcR (fragment): tetracycline efflux protein; tet; confers resistance to tetracycline
   5504..5590    +  terminator     rrnB T1 terminator: Escherichia coli rrnB; transcription terminator T1 from the E. coli rrnB gene
   5725..5743    +  promoter       T7 promoter: promoter for bacteriophage T7 RNA polymerase
   5744..5768    +  protein_bind   lac operator: The lac repressor binds to the lac operator to inhibit transcription in E. coli. This inhibition can be relieved by adding lactose or isopropyl-β-D-thiogalactopyranoside (IPTG). lac repressor encoded by lacI
   5783..5805    +  RBS            RBS: efficient ribosome binding site from bacteriophage T7 gene 10 (Olins and Rangwala, 1989)
   5834..270     +  CDS            dnaB (fragment) (across the origin): DNAB_MYCTU - Experimental evidence at protein level: Swiss-Prot protein existence level 1. The intein is an endonuclease. From Mycobacterium tuberculosis (strain ATCC 25618 / H37Rv).
