[The description below was written by a language model from this plasmid's Addgene catalogue record and pLannotate feature annotations shown in this document.]
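Description:
pTWIN1-His6-Ssp-Htt18-90(Q18C)-42Q-P70C is a bacterial expression plasmid built on the pTWIN1 intein-fusion backbone for producing a fragment of human huntingtin (HTT) exon 1 in E. coli. It carries an ampicillin resistance gene (β-lactamase with its own promoter) and a ColE1/pMB1-type origin accompanied by the rop gene, consistent with the low copy number recorded. An M13 phage origin is also present, along with backbone remnants such as a bom fragment and tetracycline-resistance gene fragments that are not functional markers.

Expression is driven by a T7 promoter followed by a lac operator and the T7 gene 10 ribosome binding site, with a plasmid-encoded lacI repressor. Transcription therefore depends on a host supplying T7 RNA polymerase and is inducible with IPTG, and a T7 terminator closes the unit. The open reading frame begins with a His6 tag fused to the Ssp DnaB intein. The automated annotation detects this region, which spans the sequence origin, only as a DnaB intein-like fragment matched to a mycobacterial homologue, and it does not annotate the huntingtin insert itself. According to the catalogue record, the insert encodes residues 18–90 of exon 1, lacking the first 17 amino acids, with a 42-glutamine repeat and two introduced cysteines, Q18C and P70C.

The N-terminal intein normally allows affinity capture followed by self-cleavage to release the target protein. Here that would expose the Q18C cysteine at the new N-terminus, which is suited to ligation with a separate N-terminal peptide, while P70C offers a second thiol for site-specific modification. However, the record states only bacterial expression as the purpose. The associated study compared the structural features of monomeric huntingtin exon 1 at wild-type and pathological polyglutamine lengths.
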