Addgene plasmid #114605: pTWIN1-His6-Ssp-Htt18-90(Q18C)-42Q-P70C
Purpose: Bacterial expression of Htt fragment containing amino acids 18-90, with Q18C & P70C cysteine mutations and a 42 polyQ repeat
Depositing lab: Hilal Lashuel. Depositing organization: Swiss Federal Institute of Technology (EPFL). Publication: Monomeric Huntingtin Exon 1 Has Similar Overall Structural Features for Wild-Type and Pathological Polyglutamine Lengths. Warner JB 4th, Ruff KM, Tan PS, Lemke EA, Pappu RV, Lashuel HA. J Am Chem Soc. 2017 Oct 18;139(41):14456-14469. doi: 10.1021/jacs.7b06659. Epub 2017 Oct 9. PubMed 28937758.
Backbone
  Vector backbone: pTWIN1
  Backbone manufacturer: NEB
  Vector type: Bacterial Expression
Growth in bacteria
  Bacterial resistance: Ampicillin, 100 μg/mL
  Growth temperature: 30°C
  Growth strain: NEB Stable
  Copy number: Low Copy
Gene/Insert
  Gene/Insert name: Huntingtin Exon1 fragment
  Species: H. sapiens (human)
  Mutation: dNt17 (deletion of first 17 amino acids), Q18C, P70C; 42 polyQ repeat
  Entrez Gene: HTT (a.k.a. HD, IT15, LOMARS)
  Tag / fusion protein: His6-Ssp DnaB intein (N terminal on backbone)
  Cloning method: Ligation Independent Cloning
  Sequencing primers: 5′ T7; 3′ T7-Term
Terms and licenses: Academic/Nonprofit Terms; Industry Terms: Not Available to Industry
How to cite: pTWIN1-His6-Ssp-Htt18-90(Q18C)-42Q-P70C was a gift from Hilal Lashuel (Addgene plasmid # 114605 ; http://n2t.net/addgene:114605 ; RRID:Addgene_114605)
